Addgene plasmid #19086: Ta1098(1-129)
Depositing lab: SeWon Suh. Depositing organization: Seoul National University. Publication: Structural and functional insights into dom34, a key component of no-go mRNA decay. Lee HH, Kim YS, Kim KH, Heo I, Kim SK, Kim O, Kim HK, Yoon JY, Kim HS, Kim do J, Lee SJ, Yoon HJ, Kim SJ, Lee BG, Song HK, Kim VN, Park CM, Suh SW. Mol Cell. 2007 Sep 21. 27(6):938-50. 10.1016/j.molcel.2007.07.019 PubMed 17889667.
Backbone
  Vector backbone: pET21a(+)
  Backbone size w/o insert (bp): 5443
  Vector type: Bacterial Expression
Growth in bacteria
  Bacterial resistance: Ampicillin, 100 μg/mL
  Growth temperature: 37°C
  Growth strain: DH5alpha
  Copy number: High Copy
Gene/Insert
  Gene/Insert name: Cell division protein pelota related protein (alt name: Thermoplasma acidophilum)
  Species: Thermoplasma acidophilum
  Insert size (bp): 387
  Entrez Gene: DOM34 (a.k.a. YNL001W)
  Tag / fusion protein: C tag (C terminal on insert)
  Cloning method: Restriction Enzyme; 5′ cloning site NdeI (not destroyed); 3′ cloning site XhoI (not destroyed)
  Sequencing primers: 5′ T7
Terms and licenses: Academic/Nonprofit Terms; Industry Terms: Not Available to Industry
How to cite: Ta1098(1-129) was a gift from SeWon Suh (Addgene plasmid # 19086 ; http://n2t.net/addgene:19086 ; RRID:Addgene_19086)
