[The description below was written by a language model from this plasmid's Addgene catalogue record.]
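Description:
Ta1098(1-129) is a bacterial expression plasmid built on the pET21a(+) backbone (5443 bp without insert). It carries a 387 bp fragment from the archaeon Thermoplasma acidophilum that encodes residues 1–129 of Ta1098, annotated as a cell division protein pelota-related protein. This protein is the archaeal counterpart of yeast Dom34, and the record cross-references the yeast DOM34 gene entry even though the insert species is T. acidophilum. The fragment was cloned by restriction digestion between NdeI at the 5′ end and XhoI at the 3′ end, and both sites are retained. The plasmid is selected with ampicillin and is listed as high copy, with DH5alpha as the propagation strain.

No feature table is supplied, so regulatory elements can only be inferred from the named backbone. pET21a(+) vectors generally drive expression from a T7 promoter under lac operator control, which requires a host that supplies T7 RNA polymerase, and the listed T7 sequencing primer is consistent with this. The record states only that there is a "C tag" at the C terminus of the insert and does not identify it. NdeI/XhoI cloning into pET21a(+) typically places the insert in frame with the vector's C-terminal hexahistidine tag, but the record does not confirm this.

The associated publication concerns structural and functional analysis of Dom34, a key component of no-go mRNA decay. This suggests the construct was made to overproduce the isolated N-terminal portion of the archaeal pelota homolog in E. coli for purification and for structural or biochemical study.
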