>Addgene plasmid #19086 | Ta1098(1-129) | addgene partial sequence | sequence record 24472 | T7 5'-TAATACGACTCACTATAGGG-3'
GTGCGTCATTCCCTCTGAATATTTTGTTTACTTTAAGAAGGAGATATACATATGGAATTCCATATGCNCA
TTTTGGAAGAGGATCTTAAGAACAGCACGTACAGAATACGCATTGAAAGCCTGGACGATCTCTGGTATCT
GAGAAATATACTCTCTGAAGGCGATGAGGTTTCAGCAATCACATTCAGGCGGGTCGAAGAATCAGCCGAT
GTGCAGAGATCGAGGGAACGTGAAAGGATCCCGATAACGATAAGACTCAAGGTGGAGAAGATAGAATTCC
AGGACTTTGACAACAGGCTCCGCATACTCGGAACGGTTATTGAGGGGCCGGAGGATACGAAGGGTAAGCA
CCAGTCCATAACGGTCACGGTGGATAGCGAGATATCCATCACCAAGGAATGGGACGACCAGCACATCGAT
CTTTTGAAAGAGGCGACGGATGAAAAATACCTCGAGCACCACCACCACCACCACTGAGATCCGGCTGCTA
ACAAAGCCCGAAAGGAAGCTGAGTTGGCTGCTGCCACCGCTGAGCAATAACTAGCATAACCCCTTGGGGC
CTCTAAACGGGTCTTGAGGGGTTTTTTGCTGAAAGGAGGAACTATATCCGGATTGGCGANTGGGACGCGC
CCTGTAGCGGCGCATTAANCGCGGCGGGTGTGGTGGTTACGCGCAGCGTGACCGCTACACTTGCCAGGCA
CCCTCTCNNNNTCTTNNTCGGTTCTTCCTTTCTTTCTCGCCACGTTCGCGGCTTNCCCGTCAGCTCTAAT
CGGGGCTCCNTTAGGTTCGATTAGTGCTTNCGCACTCGACCCAAANTTGATAGGTGTGGTCCGTATGGCC
TCGCTGNAANGTTTCCCTTGNGTGATCNTNTTAATGN
